Addgene plasmid #191958: pcDNA3-PARL-D319A-FLAG C-t
Purpose: Expression of Presenilin Associated Rhomboid Like (PARL) D319A mutant
Depositing lab: Luca Scorrano. Depositing organization: University of Padua.
Backbone
  Vector backbone: pcDNA3
  Vector type: Mammalian Expression
Growth in bacteria
  Bacterial resistance: Ampicillin, 100 μg/mL
  Growth temperature: 37°C
  Growth strain: DH5alpha
  Copy number: High Copy
Gene/Insert
  Gene/Insert name: PARL D319A
  Species: Other
  Mutation: D319A
  Tag / fusion protein: FLAG (C terminal on insert)
  Cloning method: Unknown
Terms and licenses: Academic/Nonprofit Terms; Industry Terms: Not Available to Industry
How to cite: pcDNA3-PARL-D319A-FLAG C-t was a gift from Luca Scorrano (Addgene plasmid # 191958 ; http://n2t.net/addgene:191958 ; RRID:Addgene_191958)
