[The description below was written by a language model from this plasmid's Addgene catalogue record and pLannotate feature annotations shown in this document.]
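Description:
pcDNA3-PARL-D319A-FLAG C-t is a mammalian expression plasmid of about 6.2 kb built on the pcDNA3 backbone. It encodes a point mutant of Presenilin Associated Rhomboid Like protein (PARL), a mitochondrial rhomboid protease. It is propagated in E. coli from a high-copy ColE1/pUC-type origin with ampicillin selection through the β-lactamase gene, and it also carries an f1 phage origin. For mammalian cells, an SV40 early promoter drives a neomycin phosphotransferase (neo) cassette ending in an SV40 poly(A) signal, which allows G418 selection of stable transfectants. The short bom, lac promoter/operator, lacI, ble and HIV-1 LTR matches in the annotation are fragments, most likely backbone remnants or chance similarities, not functional parts.

The expression cassette places the PARL coding sequence downstream of cytomegalovirus immediate-early enhancer and promoter elements. These are annotated only as an enhancer fragment and a truncated CMV promoter. The cassette ends with the bovine growth hormone polyadenylation signal. The catalogue lists the insert species as "Other", although the annotation matches the open reading frame to human PARL. The insert carries the D319A substitution and is followed almost directly by a C-terminal FLAG epitope for detection or immunoprecipitation. T7 and SP6 promoters flank the insert, which is standard for pcDNA3 and useful for in vitro transcription or sequencing.

The record does not describe the functional consequence of D319A, and the cloning method is unknown. The stated purpose is simply expression of the PARL D319A mutant. The annotation notes roles for PARL in OPA1 processing, PINK1 maturation, mitochondrial morphology and control of apoptosis, and a mutant of this kind would typically be compared with wild-type PARL in such studies.
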