Features (pLannotate 1.2.2; 22 found; start..end, strand, type, name):
    200..788     -  rep_origin     ori: high-copy-number ColE1/pMB1/pBR322/pUC origin of replication
    959..1819    -  CDS            AmpR: β-lactamase; bla; confers resistance to ampicillin, carbenicillin, and related antibiotics
   1820..1924    -  promoter       AmpR promoter: bla
   1983..2035    -  misc_feature   bom (fragment): basis of mobility region from pBR322
   2190..2376    +  enhancer       CMV enhancer (fragment): human cytomegalovirus immediate early enhancer
   2403..2454    +  promoter       CMVd2 promoter: truncated human cytomegalovirus (CMV) immediate early promoter that yields moderately reduced expression relative to the full-length promoter
   2450..2483    +  LTR            5' LTR (truncated) (fragment): truncated 5' long terminal repeat (LTR) from HIV-1
   2499..2517    +  promoter       T7 promoter: promoter for bacteriophage T7 RNA polymerase
   2574..3710    +  CDS            PARL: PARL_HUMAN - Also known as PSARL. Experimental evidence at protein level: Swiss-Prot protein existence level 1. Required for the control of apoptosis during postnatal growth. Essential for proteolytic processing of an antiapoptotic form of OPA1 which prevents the release of mitochondrial cytochrome c in response to intrinsic apoptotic signals (By similarity). Required for the maturation of PINK1 into its 52kDa mature form after its cleavage by mitochondrial-processing peptidase (MPP) (PubMed:22354088). Promotes changes in mitochondria morphology regulated by phosphorylation of P- beta domain (
   3714..3734    +  CDS            FLAG (fragment): FLAG® epitope tag, followed by an enterokinase cleavage site
   3753..3771    -  promoter       SP6 promoter: promoter for bacteriophage SP6 RNA polymerase
   3797..4021    +  polyA_signal   bGH poly(A) signal: bovine growth hormone polyadenylation signal
   4025..4046    +  promoter       SV40 promoter (fragment): SV40 enhancer and early promoter
   4067..4495    +  rep_origin     f1 ori (sequence partly withheld): f1 bacteriophage origin of replication; arrow indicates direction of (+) strand synthesis
   4509..4838    +  promoter       SV40 promoter: SV40 enhancer and early promoter
   4905..5696    +  CDS            neo: KKA2_KLEPN - Also known as kan, nptII. Experimental evidence at protein level: Swiss-Prot protein existence level 1. Resistance to kanamycin, neomycin, paromomycin, ribostamycin, butirosin and gentamicin B. From Klebsiella pneumoniae.
   5720..5878    +  CDS            ble (fragment): BLE_KLEPN - Experimental evidence at protein level: Swiss-Prot protein existence level 1. Binding protein with a strong affinity to the bleomycin family of antibiotics. Binds to CL990; an antimitotic-antibiotic compound. From Klebsiella pneumoniae.
   5873..5994    +  polyA_signal   SV40 poly(A) signal: SV40 polyadenylation signal
   6067..6083    -  protein_bind   lac operator: The lac repressor binds to the lac operator to inhibit transcription in E. coli. This inhibition can be relieved by adding lactose or isopropyl-β-D-thiogalactopyranoside (IPTG). lac repressor encoded by lacI
   6091..6121    -  promoter       lac promoter: promoter for the E. coli lac operon
   6136..6157    -  protein_bind   CAP binding site: CAP binding activates transcription in the presence of cAMP. E. coli catabolite activator protein
   6170..17      -  CDS            lacI (fragment) (across the origin): lac repressor; lacI; The lac repressor binds to the lac operator to inhibit transcription in E. coli. This inhibition can be relieved by adding lactose or isopropyl-β-D-thiogalactopyranoside (IPTG).
>Addgene plasmid #191958 | pcDNA3-PARL-D319A-FLAG C-t | addgene full sequence | sequence record 379803 | Addgene NGS Result
GTTTGCGTATTGGGCGCTCTTCCGCTTCCTCGCTCACTGACTCGCTGCGCTCGGTCGTTCGGCTGCGGCG
AGCGGTATCAGCTCACTCAAAGGCGGTAATACGGTTATCCACAGAATCAGGGGATAACGCAGGAAAGAAC
ATGTGAGCAAAAGGCCAGCAAAAGGCCAGGAACCGTAAAAAGGCCGCGTTGCTGGCGTTTTTCCATAGGC
TCCGCCCCCCTGACGAGCATCACAAAAATCGACGCTCAAGTCAGAGGTGGCGAAACCCGACAGGACTATA
AAGATACCAGGCGTTTCCCCCTGGAAGCTCCCTCGTGCGCTCTCCTGTTCCGACCCTGCCGCTTACCGGA
TACCTGTCCGCCTTTCTCCCTTCGGGAAGCGTGGCGCTTTCTCATAGCTCACGCTGTAGGTATCTCAGTT
CGGTGTAGGTCGTTCGCTCCAAGCTGGGCTGTGTGCACGAACCCCCCGTTCAGCCCGACCGCTGCGCCTT
ATCCGGTAACTATCGTCTTGAGTCCAACCCGGTAAGACACGACTTATCGCCACTGGCAGCAGCCACTGGT
AACAGGATTAGCAGAGCGAGGTATGTAGGCGGTGCTACAGAGTTCTTGAAGTGGTGGCCTAACTACGGCT
ACACTAGAAGAACAGTATTTGGTATCTGCGCTCTGCTGAAGCCAGTTACCTTCGGAAAAAGAGTTGGTAG
CTCTTGATCCGGCAAACAAACCACCGCTGGTAGCGGTGGTTTTTTTGTTTGCAAGCAGCAGATTACGCGC
AGAAAAAAAGGATCTCAAGAAGATCCTTTGATCTTTTCTACGGGGTCTGACGCTCAGTGGAACGAAAACT
CACGTTAAGGGATTTTGGTCATGAGATTATCAAAAAGGATCTTCACCTAGATCCTTTTAAATTAAAAATG
AAGTTTTAAATCAATCTAAAGTATATATGAGTAAACTTGGTCTGACAGTTACCAATGCTTAATCAGTGAG
GCACCTATCTCAGCGATCTGTCTATTTCGTTCATCCATAGTTGCCTGACTCCCCGTCGTGTAGATAACTA
CGATACGGGAGGGCTTACCATCTGGCCCCAGTGCTGCAATGATACCGCGAGACCCACGCTCACCGGCTCC
AGATTTATCAGCAATAAACCAGCCAGCCGGAAGGGCCGAGCGCAGAAGTGGTCCTGCAACTTTATCCGCC
TCCATCCAGTCTATTAATTGTTGCCGGGAAGCTAGAGTAAGTAGTTCGCCAGTTAATAGTTTGCGCAACG
TTGTTGCCATTGCTACAGGCATCGTGGTGTCACGCTCGTCGTTTGGTATGGCTTCATTCAGCTCCGGTTC
CCAACGATCAAGGCGAGTTACATGATCCCCCATGTTGTGCAAAAAAGCGGTTAGCTCCTTCGGTCCTCCG
ATCGTTGTCAGAAGTAAGTTGGCCGCAGTGTTATCACTCATGGTTATGGCAGCACTGCATAATTCTCTTA
CTGTCATGCCATCCGTAAGATGCTTTTCTGTGACTGGTGAGTACTCAACCAAGTCATTCTGAGAATAGTG
TATGCGGCGACCGAGTTGCTCTTGCCCGGCGTCAATACGGGATAATACCGCGCCACATAGCAGAACTTTA
AAAGTGCTCATCATTGGAAAACGTTCTTCGGGGCGAAAACTCTCAAGGATCTTACCGCTGTTGAGATCCA
GTTCGATGTAACCCACTCGTGCACCCAACTGATCTTCAGCATCTTTTACTTTCACCAGCGTTTCTGGGTG
AGCAAAAACAGGAAGGCAAAATGCCGCAAAAAAGGGAATAAGGGCGACACGGAAATGTTGAATACTCATA
CTCTTCCTTTTTCAATATTATTGAAGCATTTATCAGGGTTATTGTCTCATGAGCGGATACATATTTGAAT
GTATTTAGAAAAATAAACAAATAGGGGTTCCGCGCACATTTCCCCGAAAAGTGCCACCTGACGTCGACGG
ATCGGGAGATCTCCCGATCCCCTATGGTGCACTCTCAGTACAATCTGCTCTGATGCCGCATAGTTAAGCC
AGTATCTGCTCCCTGCTTGTGTGTTGGAGGTCGCTGAGTAGTGCGCGAGCAAAATTTAAGCTACAACAAG
GCAAGGCTTGACCGACAATTGCATGAAGAATCTGCTTAGGGTTAGGCGTTTTGCGCTGCTTCGCGATGTA
CGGGCCAGATATACGCGTTGACATTGATTATTGACTAGTTATTAATAGTAATCAATTACGGGGTCATTAG
TTCATAGCCCATATATGGAGTTCCGCGTTACATAACTTACGGTAAATGGCCCGCCTGGCTGACCGCCCAA
CGACCCCCGCCCATTGACGTCAATAATGACGTATGTTCCCATAGTAACGCCAATAGGGACTTTCCAAAAT
GTCGTAACAACTCCGCCCCATTGACGCAAATGGGCGGTAGGCGTGTACGGTGGGAGGTCTATATAAGCAG
AGCTCTCTGGCTAACTAGAGAACCCACTGCTTACTGGCTTATCGAAATTAATACGACTCACTATAGGGAG
ACCCAAGATTGGTACCCGGGAATTCGCGGCCGCGTCGACCAGAGGTTGGGAAGATGGCGTGGCGAGGCTG
GGCGCAGAGAGGCTGGGGCTGCGGCCAGGCGTGGGGTGCGTCGGTGGGCGGCCGCAGCTGCGAGGAGCTC
ACTGCGGTCCTAACCCCGCCGCAGCTCCTCGGACGCAGGTTTAACTTCTTTATTCAACAAAAATGCGGAT
TCAGAAAAGCACCCAGGAAGGTTGAACCTCGAAGATCAGACCCAGGGACAAGTGGTGAAGCATACAAGAG
AAGTGCTTTGATTCCTCCTGTGGAAGAAACAGTCTTTTATCCTTCTCCCTATCCTATAAGGAGTCTCATA
AAACCTTTATTTTTTACTGTTGGGTTTACAGGCTGTGCATTTGGATCAGCTGCTATTTGGCAATATGAAT
CACTGAAATCCAGGGTCCAGAGTTATTTTGATGGTATAAAAGCTGATTGGTTGGATAGCATAAGACCACA
AAAAGAAGGAGACTTCAGAAAGGAGATTAACAAGTGGTGGAATAACCTAAGTGATGGCCAGCGGACTGTG
ACAGGTATTATAGCTGCAAATGTCCTTGTATTCTGTTTATGGAGAGTACCTTCTCTGCAGCGGACAATGA
TCAGATATTTCACATCGAATCCAGCCTCAAAGGTCCTTTGTTCTCCAATGTTGCTGTCAACATTCAGTCA
CTTCTCCTTATTTCACATGGCAGCAAATATGTATGTTTTGTGGAGCTTCTCTTCCAGCATAGTGAACATT
CTGGGTCAAGAGCAGTTCATGGCAGTGTACCTATCTGCAGGTGTTATTTCCAATTTTGTCAGTTACCTGG
GTAAAGTTGCCACAGGAAGATATGGACCATCACTTGGTGCATCTGGTGCCATCATGACAGTCCTCGCAGC
TGTCTGCACTAAGATCCCAGAAGGGAGGCTTGCCATTATTTTCCTTCCGATGTTCACGTTCACAGCAGGG
AATGCCCTGAAAGCCATTATCGCCATGGCAACAGCAGGAATGATCCTGGGATGGAAATTTTTTGATCATG
CGGCACATCTTGGGGGAGCTCTTTTTGGAATATGGTATGTTACTTACGGTCATGAACTGATTTGGAAGAA
CAGGGAGCCGCTAGTGAAAATCTGGCATGAAATAAGGACTAATGGCCCCAAAAAAGGAGGTGGCTCTAAG
GACTACAAGGACGACGATGACAAGTGATCTAGAGGGCCCTATTCTATAGTGTCACCTAAATGCTAGAGCT
CGCTGATCAGCCTCGACTGTGCCTTCTAGTTGCCAGCCATCTGTTGTTTGCCCCTCCCCCGTGCCTTCCT
TGACCCTGGAAGGTGCCACTCCCACTGTCCTTTCCTAATAAAATGAGGAAATTGCATCGCATTGTCTGAG
TAGGTGTCATTCTATTCTGGGGGGTGGGGTGGGGCAGGACAGCAAGGGGGAGGATTGGGAAGACAATAGC
AGGCATGCTGGGGATGCGGTGGGCTCTATGGCTTCTGAGGCGGAAAGAACCAGCTGGGGCTCTAGGGGGT
ATCCCC
[124 nt withheld, positions 4067-4190]
C
[91 nt withheld, positions 4192-4282]
A
[49 nt withheld, positions 4284-4332]
CCTTTGACGTTGGAGTCCACGTTCTTT
[37 nt withheld, positions 4360-4396]
ACCCTATCTCGGTCTATTCTTTTGATTTATAAGGGATTTTGCCGATTTCGGCCTATTGGTTAAAAAATGA
GCTGATTTAACAAAAATTTAACGCGAATTAATTCTGTGGAATGTGTGTCAGTTAGGGTGTGGAAAGTCCC
CAGGCTCCCCAGCAGGCAGAAGTATGCAAAGCATGCATCTCAATTAGTCAGCAACCAGGTGTGGAAAGTC
CCCAGGCTCCCCAGCAGGCAGAAGTATGCAAAGCATGCATCTCAATTAGTCAGCAACCATAGTCCCGCCC
CTAACTCCGCCCATCCCGCCCCTAACTCCGCCCAGTTCCGCCCATTCTCCGCCCCATGGCTGACTAATTT
TTTTTATTTATGCAGAGGCCGAGGCCGCCTCTGCCTCTGAGCTATTCCAGAAGTAGTGAGGAGGCTTTTT
TGGAGGCCTAGGCTTTTGCAAAAAGCTCCCGGGAGCTTGTATATCCATTTTCGGATCTGATCAAGAGACA
GGATGAGGATCGTTTCGCATGATTGAACAAGATGGATTGCACGCAGGTTCTCCGGCCGCTTGGGTGGAGA
GGCTATTCGGCTATGACTGGGCACAACAGACAATCGGCTGCTCTGATGCCGCCGTGTTCCGGCTGTCAGC
GCAGGGGCGCCCGGTTCTTTTTGTCAAGACCGACCTGTCCGGTGCCCTGAATGAACTGCAGGACGAGGCA
GCGCGGCTATCGTGGCTGGCCACGACGGGCGTTCCTTGCGCAGCTGTGCTCGACGTTGTCACTGAAGCGG
GAAGGGACTGGCTGCTATTGGGCGAAGTGCCGGGGCAGGATCTCCTGTCATCTCACCTTGCTCCTGCCGA
GAAAGTATCCATCATGGCTGATGCAATGCGGCGGCTGCATACGCTTGATCCGGCTACCTGCCCATTCGAC
CACCAAGCGAAACATCGCATCGAGCGAGCACGTACTCGGATGGAAGCCGGTCTTGTCGATCAGGATGATC
TGGACGAAGAGCATCAGGGGCTCGCGCCAGCCGAACTGTTCGCCAGGCTCAAGGCGCGCATGCCCGACGG
CGAGGATCTCGTCGTGACCCATGGCGATGCCTGCTTGCCGAATATCATGGTGGAAAATGGCCGCTTTTCT
GGATTCATCGACTGTGGCCGGCTGGGTGTGGCGGACCGCTATCAGGACATAGCGTTGGCTACCCGTGATA
TTGCTGAAGAGCTTGGCGGCGAATGGGCTGACCGCTTCCTCGTGCTTTACGGTATCGCCGCTCCCGATTC
GCAGCGCATCGCCTTCTATCGCCTTCTTGACGAGTTCTTCTGAGCGGGACTCTGGGGTTCGAAATGACCG
ACCAAGCGACGCCCAACCTGCCATCACGAGATTTCGATTCCACCGCCGCCTTCTATGAAAGGTTGGGCTT
CGGAATCGTTTTCCGGGACGCCGGCTGGATGATCCTCCAGCGCGGGGATCTCATGCTGGAGTTCTTCGCC
CACCCCAACTTGTTTATTGCAGCTTATAATGGTTACAAATAAAGCAATAGCATCACAAATTTCACAAATA
AAGCATTTTTTTCACTGCATTCTAGTTGTGGTTTGTCCAAACTCATCAATGTATCTTATCATGTCTGTAT
ACCGTCGACCTCTAGCTAGAGCTTGGCGTAATCATGGTCATAGCTGTTTCCTGTGTGAAATTGTTATCCG
CTCACAATTCCACACAACATACGAGCCGGAAGCATAAAGTGTAAAGCCTGGGGTGCCTAATGAGTGAGCT
AACTCACATTAATTGCGTTGCGCTCACTGCCCGCTTTCCAGTCGGGAAACCTGTCGTGCCAGCTGCATTA
ATGAATCGGCCAACGCGCGGGGAGAGGCG
